>Addgene plasmid #20392 | pNC862 | depositor full sequence | sequence record 9601 | Author sequence
AGCGCCCAATACGCAAACCGCCTCTCCCCGCGCGTTGGCCGATTCATTAATGCAGCTGGCACGACAGGTT
TCCCGACTGGAAAGCGGGCAGTGAGCGCAACGCAATTAATGTGAGTTAGCTCACTCATTAGGCACCCCAG
GCTTTACACTTTATGCTTCCGGCTCGTATGTTGTGTGGAATTGTGAGCGGATAACAATTTCACACAGGAA
ACAGCTATGACCATGATTACGAATTCGAGCTCTGGAGAATATACTAAGGGTACTGTTGACATTGCGAAGA
GCGACAAAGATTTTGTTATCGGCTTTATTGCTCAAAGAGACATGGGTGGAAGAGATGAAGGTTACGATTG
GTTGATTATGACACCCGGTGTGGGTTTAGATGACAAGGGAGACGCATTGGGTCAACAGTATAGAACCGTG
GATGATGTGGTCTCTACAGGATCTGACATTATTATTGTTGGAAGAGGACTATTTGCAAAGGGAAGGGATG
CTAAGGTAGAGGGTGAACGTTACAGAAAAGCAGGCTGGGAAGCATATTTGAGAAGATGCGGCCAGCAAAA
CTAAAAAACTGTATTATAAGTAAATGCATGTATACTAAACTCACAAATTAGAGCTTCAATTTAATTATAT
CAGTTATTACCCGGTACCCCCCTCGAGGAATTTTCAAAAATTCTTACTTTTTTTTTGGATGGACGCAAAG
AAGTTTAATAATCATATTACATGGCATTACCACCATATACATATCCATATCTAATCTTACTTATATGTTG
TGGAAATGTAAAGAGCCCCATTATCTTAGCCTAAAAAAACCTTCTCTTTGGAACTTTCAGTAATACGCTT
AACTGCTCATTGCTATATTGAAGTACGGATTAGAAGCCGCCGAGCGGGCGACAGCCCTCCGACGGAAGAC
TCTCCTCCGTGCGTCCTCGTCTTCACCGGTCGCGTTCCTGAAACGCAGATGTGCCTCGCGCCGCACTGCT
CCGAACAATAAAGATTCTACAATACTAGCTTTTATGGTTATGAAGAGGAAAAATTGGCAGTAACCTGGCC
CCACAAACCTTCAAATTAACGAATCAAATTAACAACCATAGGATGATAATGCGATTAGTTTTTTAGCCTT
ATTTCTGGGGTAATTAATCAGCGAAGCGATGATTTTTGATCTATTAACAGATATATAAATGGAAAAGCTG
CATAACCACTTTAACTAATACTTTCAACATTTTCAGTTTGTATTACTTCTTATTCAAATGTCATAAAAGT
ATCAACAAAAAATTGTTAATATACCTCTATACTTTAACGTCAAGGAGAAAAAACCCCGGATCTGCCAGGC
GTGTATATAGCGTGGATGGCCAGGCAACTTTAGTGCTGACACATACAGGCATATATATATGTGTGCGACG
ACACATGATCATATGGCATGCATGTGCTCTGTATGTATATAAAACTCTTGTTTTCTTCTTTTCTCTAAAT
ATTCTTTCCTTATACATTAGGTCCTTTGTAGCATAAATTACTATACTTCTATAGACACGCAAACACAAAT
ACACACACTAAATTACCGGATCAATTCGCCTGCTTATCTTTCTTCTTCCGAAAGTGCTACTTCAGAAAGA
GCAAGAACTGTACGGATAAGGATAAGTATATCTTCTATCTACTACAATACGAAAAGAACTCTCGAACTCT
CCCTCCCACTTTACTTTAACTAATAGATTATGCAGATTTTCGTCAAGACTTTGACCGGTAAAACCATAAC
ATTGGAAGTTGAATCTTCCGATACCATCGACAACGTTAAGTCGAAAATTCAAGACAAGGAAGGTATCCCT
CCAGATCAACAAAGATTGATCTTTGCCGGTAAGCAGCTAGAAGACGGTAGAACGCTGTCTGATTACAACA
TTCAGAAGGAGTCCACCTTACATCTTGTGCTAAGGCTAAGAGGTGGTATGCACGGATCCGGAGCTTGGCT
GTTGCCCGTCTCACTGGTGAAAAGAAAAACCACCCTGGCGCCCAATACGCAAACCGCCTCTCCCCGCGCG
TTGGCCGATTCATTAATGCAGAGATCCAGTAAAGGAGAAGAACTTTTCACTGGAGTTGTCCCAATTCTTG
TTGAATTAGATGGTGATGTTAATGGGCACAAATTTTCTGTCAGTGGAGAGGGTGAAGGTGATGCAACATA
CGGAAAACTTACCCTTAAATTTATTTGCACTACTGGAAAACTACCTGTTCCATGGCCAACACTTGTCACT
ACTTTGACTTGGGGTGTTCAATGCTTTTCAAGATACCCAGATCATATGAAACGGCATGACTTTTTCAAGA
GTGCCATGCCCGAAGGTTATGTACAGGAAAGAACTATATTTTTCAAAGATGACGGGAACTACAAGACACG
TGCTGAAGTCAAGTTTGAAGGTGATACCCTTGTTAATAGAATCGAGTTAAAAGGTATTGATTTTAAAGAA
GATGGAAACATTCTTGGACACAAATTGGAATACAACTATATTTCACACAATGTATACATCACTGCAGACA
AACAAAAGAATGGAATCAAAGCTCATTTCAAAATTAGACACAACATTGAAGATGGAAGCGTTCAACTAGC
AGACCATTATCAACAAAATACTCCAATTGGCGATGGCCCTGTCCTTTTACCAGACAACCATTACCTGTCC
ACACAATCTGCCCTTTCGAAAGATCCCAACGAAAAGAGAGACCACATGGTCCTTCTTGAGTTTGTAACAG
CTGCTGGGATTACACATGGCATGGATGAACTATACAAATAGGGCGCGCCACTTCTAAATAAGCGAATTTC
TTATGATTTATGATTTTTATTATTAAATAAGTTATAAAAAAAATAAGTGTATACAAATTTTAAAGTGACT
CTTAGGTTTTAAAACGAAAATTCTTATTCTTGAGTAACTCTTTCCTGTAGGTCAGGTTGCTTTCTCAGGT
ATAGTATGAGGTCGCTCTTATTGACCACACCTCTACCGGCAGATCCGCTAGGGATAACAGGGTAATATAG
ATCTGTTTAGCTTGCCTCGTCCCCGCCGGGTCACCCGGCCAGCGACATGGAGGCCCAGAATACCCTCCTT
GACAGTCTTGACGTGCGCAGCTCAGGGGCATGATGTGACTGTCGCCCGTACATTTAGCCCATACATCCCC
ATGTATAATCATTTGCATCCATACATTTTGATGGCCGCACGGCGCGAAGCAAAAATTACGGCTCCTCGCT
GCAGACCTGCGAGCAGGGAAACGCTCCCCTCACAGACGCGTTGAATTGTCCCCACGCCGCGCCCCTGTAG
AGAAATATAAAAGGTTAGGATTTGCCACTGAGGTTCTTCTTTCATATACTTCCTTTTAAAATCTTGCTAG
GATACAGTTCTCACATCACATCCGAACATAAACAACCATGGGTAGGAGGGCTTTTGTAGAAAGAAATACG
AACGAAACGAAAATCAGCGTTGCCATCGCTTTGGACAAAGCTCCCTTACCTGAAGAGTCGAATTTTATTG
ATGAACTTATAACTTCCAAGCATACAAACCAAAAGGGAGAACAAGTAATCCAAGTAGACACGGGAATTGG
ATTCTTGGATCACATGTATCATGCACTGGCTAAACATGCAGGCTGGAGCTTACGACTTTACTCAAGAGGT
GATTTAATCATCGATGATCATCACACTGCAGAAGATACTGCTATTGCACTTGGTATTGCATTCAAGCAGG
CTATGAGTAACTTTGCCGGCGTTAAAAGATTTGGACATGCTTATTGTCCACTTGACGAAGCTCTTTCTAG
AAGCGTAGTTGACTTGTCGGGACGGCCCTATGCTGTTATCGATTTGGGATTAAAGCGTGAAAAGGTTGGG
GAATTGTCCTGTGAAATGATCCCTCACTTACTATATTCCTTTTCGGTAGCAGCTGGAATTACTTTGCATG
TTACCTGCTTATATGGTAGTAATGACCATCATCGTGCTGAAAGCGCTTTTAAATCTCTGGCTGTTGCCAT
GCGCGCGGCTACTAGTCTTACTGGAAGTTCTGAAGTCCCAAGCACGAAGGGAGTGTTGTAAAGAGTACTG
ACAATAAAAAGATTCTTGTTTTCAAGAACTTGTCATTTGTATAGTTTTTTTATATTGTAGTTGTTCTATT
TTAATCAAATGTTAGCGTGATTTATATTTTTTTTCGCCTCGACATCATCTGCCCAGATGCGAAGTTAAGT
GCGCAGAAAGTAATATCATGCGTCAATCGTATGTGAATGCTGGTCGCTATACTGCTGTCGATTCGATACT
AACGCTCGACCTGCAGGCATGAAGATGGGAATCTCGGTCGTAATGATTTCTATAATGACGAAAAAAAAAA
AATTGGAAAGAAAAAGCTTCATGGCCTTTATAAAAAGGAACTATCCAATACCTCGCCAGAACCAAGTAAC
AGTATTTTACGGGGCACAAATCAAGAACAATAAGACAGGACTGTAAAGATGGACGCATTGAACTCCAAAG
AACAACAAGAGTTCCAAAAAGTAGTGGAACAAAAGCAAATGAAGGATTTCATGCGTTTGTACTCTAATCT
GGTAGAAAGATGTTTCACAGACTGTGTCAATGACTTCACAACATCAAAGCTAACCAATAAGGAACAAACA
TGCATCATGAAGTGCTCAGAAAAGTTCTTGAAGCATAGCGAACGTGTAGGGCAGCGTTTCCAAGAACAAA
ACGCTGCCTTGGGACAAGGCTTGGGCCGATAAGGTGTACTGGCGTATATATATCTAATTATGTATCTCTG
GTGTCGACAAGCTTGGCACTGGCCGTCGTTTTACAACGTCGTGACTGGGAAAACCCTGGCGTTACCCAAC
TTAATCGCCTTGCAGCACATCCCCCTTTCGCCAGCTGGCGTAATAGCGAAGAGGCCCGCACCGATCGCCC
TTCCCAACAGTTGCGCAGCCTGAATGGCGAATGGCGCCTGATGCGGTATTTTCTCCTTACGCATCTGTGC
GGTATTTCACACCGCATA
[142 nt withheld, positions 4989-5130]
C
[141 nt withheld, positions 5132-5272]
CCTTTGACGTTGGAGTCCACGTTCTTT
[37 nt withheld, positions 5300-5336]
ACCCTATCTCGGGCTATTCTTTTGATTTATAAGGGATTTTGCCGATTTCGGCCTATTGGTTAAAAAATGA
GCTGATTTAACAAAAATTTAACGCGAATTTTAACAAAATATTAACGTTTACAATTTTATGGTGCACTCTC
AGTACAATCTGCTCTGATGCCGCATAGTTAAGCCAGCCCCGACACCCGCCAACACCCGCTGACGCGCCCT
GACGGGCTTGTCTGCTCCCGGCATCCGCTTACAGACAAGCTGTGACCGTCTCCGGGAGCTGCATGTGTCA
GAGGTTTTCACCGTCATCACCGAAACGCGCGAGACGAAAGGGCCTCGTGATACGCCTATTTTTATAGGTT
AATGTCATGATAATAATGGTTTCTTAGACGTCAGGTGGCACTTTTCGGGGAAATGTGCGCGGAACCCCTA
TTTGTTTATTTTTCTAAATACATTCAAATATGTATCCGCTCATGAGACAATAACCCTGATAAATGCTTCA
ATAATATTGAAAAAGGAAGAGTATGAGTATTCAACATTTCCGTGTCGCCCTTATTCCCTTTTTTGCGGCA
TTTTGCCTTCCTGTTTTTGCTCACCCAGAAACGCTGGTGAAAGTAAAAGATGCTGAAGATCAGTTGGGTG
CACGAGTGGGTTACATCGAACTGGATCTCAACAGCGGTAAGATCCTTGAGAGTTTTCGCCCCGAAGAACG
TTTTCCAATGATGAGCACTTTTAAAGTTCTGCTATGTGGCGCGGTATTATCCCGTATTGACGCCGGGCAA
GAGCAACTCGGTCGCCGCATACACTATTCTCAGAATGACTTGGTTGAGTACTCACCAGTCACAGAAAAGC
ATCTTACGGATGGCATGACAGTAAGAGAATTATGCAGTGCTGCCATAACCATGAGTGATAACACTGCGGC
CAACTTACTTCTGACAACGATCGGAGGACCGAAGGAGCTAACCGCTTTTTTGCACAACATGGGGGATCAT
GTAACTCGCCTTGATCGTTGGGAACCGGAGCTGAATGAAGCCATACCAAACGACGAGCGTGACACCACGA
TGCCTGTAGCAATGGCAACAACGTTGCGCAAACTATTAACTGGCGAACTACTTACTCTAGCTTCCCGGCA
ACAATTAATAGACTGGATGGAGGCGGATAAAGTTGCAGGACCACTTCTGCGCTCGGCCCTTCCGGCTGGC
TGGTTTATTGCTGATAAATCTGGAGCCGGTGAGCGTGGGTCTCGCGGTATCATTGCAGCACTGGGGCCAG
ATGGTAAGCCCTCCCGTATCGTAGTTATCTACACGACGGGGAGTCAGGCAACTATGGATGAACGAAATAG
ACAGATCGCTGAGATAGGTGCCTCACTGATTAAGCATTGGTAACTGTCAGACCAAGTTTACTCATATATA
CTTTAGATTGATTTAAAACTTCATTTTTAATTTAAAAGGATCTAGGTGAAGATCCTTTTTGATAATCTCA
TGACCAAAATCCCTTAACGTGAGTTTTCGTTCCACTGAGCGTCAGACCCCGTAGAAAAGATCAAAGGATC
TTCTTGAGATCCTTTTTTTCTGCGCGTAATCTGCTGCTTGCAAACAAAAAAACCACCGCTACCAGCGGTG
GTTTGTTTGCCGGATCAAGAGCTACCAACTCTTTTTCCGAAGGTAACTGGCTTCAGCAGAGCGCAGATAC
CAAATACTGTCCTTCTAGTGTAGCCGTAGTTAGGCCACCACTTCAAGAACTCTGTAGCACCGCCTACATA
CCTCGCTCTGCTAATCCTGTTACCAGTGGCTGCTGCCAGTGGCGATAAGTCGTGTCTTACCGGGTTGGAC
TCAAGACGATAGTTACCGGATAAGGCGCAGCGGTCGGGCTGAACGGGGGGTTCGTGCACACAGCCCAGCT
TGGAGCGAACGACCTACACCGAACTGAGATACCTACAGCGTGAGCTATGAGAAAGCGCCACGCTTCCCGA
AGGGAGAAAGGCGGACAGGTATCCGGTAAGCGGCAGGGTCGGAACAGGAGAGCGCACGAGGGAGCTTCCA
GGGGGAAACGCCTGGTATCTTTATAGTCCTGTCGGGTTTCGCCACCTCTGACTTGAGCGTCGATTTTTGT
GATGCTCGTCAGGGGGGCGGAGCCTATGGAAAAACGCCAGCAACGCGGCCTTTTTACGGTTCCTGGCCTT
TTGCTGGCCTTTTGCTCACATGTTCTTTCCTGCGTTATCCCCTGATTCTGTGGATAACCGTATTACCGCC
TTTGAGTGAGCTGATACCGCTCGCCGCAGCCGAACGACCGAGCGCAGCGAGTCAGTGAGCGAGGAAGCGG
AAG
Features (pLannotate 1.2.2; 22 found; start..end, strand, type, name):
      2..94      +  CDS            lacI (fragment): lac repressor; lacI; The lac repressor binds to the lac operator to inhibit transcription in E. coli. This inhibition can be relieved by adding lactose or isopropyl-β-D-thiogalactopyranoside (IPTG).
    107..128     +  protein_bind   CAP binding site: CAP binding activates transcription in the presence of cAMP. E. coli catabolite activator protein
    143..173     +  promoter       lac promoter: promoter for the E. coli lac operon
    181..197     +  protein_bind   lac operator: The lac repressor binds to the lac operator to inhibit transcription in E. coli. This inhibition can be relieved by adding lactose or isopropyl-β-D-thiogalactopyranoside (IPTG). lac repressor encoded by lacI
    242..564     +  CDS            URA3 (fragment): orotidine-5'-phosphate decarboxylase, required for uracil biosynthesis; S. cerevisiae URA3; yeast auxotrophic marker, counterselectable with 5-fluoroorotic acid (5-FOA)
    662..1314    +  promoter       GAL1,10 promoter: GAL1 and GAL10 genes of S. cerevisiae; divergent inducible promoter, regulated by Gal4
   1710..1937    +  CDS            ubiquitin: Saccharomyces cerevisiae ubiquitin
   1958..2051    +  CDS            lacI (fragment): lac repressor; lacI; The lac repressor binds to the lac operator to inhibit transcription in E. coli. This inhibition can be relieved by adding lactose or isopropyl-β-D-thiogalactopyranoside (IPTG).
   2058..2771    +  CDS            GFP: Aequoria victoria green fluorescent protein
   2792..2979    +  terminator     ADH1 terminator: S. cerevisiae ADH1; transcription terminator for the S. cerevisiae alcohol dehydrogenase 1 (ADH1) gene
   3054..3397    +  promoter       TEF promoter: Ashbya gossypii TEF promoter
   3398..4051    +  CDS            S. pombe his5: imidazoleglycerol-phosphate dehydratase, required for histidine biosynthesis; Schizosaccharomyces pombe his5; yeast auxotrophic marker; corresponds to S. cerevisiae HIS3
   4057..4254    +  terminator     TEF terminator: Ashbya gossypii TEF terminator
   4459..4719    +  CDS            TIM9: TIM9_YEAST - Experimental evidence at protein level: Swiss-Prot protein existence level 1. Mitochondrial intermembrane chaperone that participates in the import and insertion of multi-pass transmembrane proteins into the mitochondrial inner membrane. Also required for the transfer of beta- barrel precursors from the TOM complex to the sorting and assembly machinery (SAM complex) of the outer membrane. Acts as a chaperone-like protein that protects the hydrophobic precursors from aggregation and guide them through the mitochondrial intermembrane space. Compared to TIM10, it may have a strong st
   4777..4931    +  CDS            lacZα (fragment): LacZα fragment of β-galactosidase; lacZ fragment
   4937..4988    -  misc_feature   bom (fragment): basis of mobility region from pBR322
   5007..5387    +  rep_origin     M13 ori (sequence partly withheld): M13 bacteriophage origin of replication; arrow indicates direction of (+) strand synthesis
   5463..5512    -  misc_feature   bom (fragment): basis of mobility region from pBR322
   5614..5649    -  CDS            rop (fragment): Rop protein, which maintains plasmids at low copy number; rop
   5744..5848    +  promoter       AmpR promoter: bla
   5849..6709    +  CDS            AmpR: β-lactamase; bla; confers resistance to ampicillin, carbenicillin, and related antibiotics
   6880..7468    +  rep_origin     ori: high-copy-number ColE1/pMB1/pBR322/pUC origin of replication
