[The description below was written by a language model from this plasmid's Addgene catalogue record and pLannotate feature annotations shown in this document.]
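Description:
pNC862 is a yeast reporter plasmid built on the pUC118 phagemid backbone. It carries a roughly 4.5 kb "CFP-reporter" cassette inserted between SacI and SalI sites. In E. coli it is maintained at high copy through the pUC-type ColE1 origin and selected with ampicillin via the β-lactamase gene. The backbone also retains an M13 origin for single-stranded DNA production, along with remnants of the lac promoter/operator and lacZα region. No yeast replication origin or centromere is annotated. Instead, the cassette is flanked by a URA3 fragment on one side and a segment containing TIM9 (a neighbour of URA3 in the yeast genome) on the other. This layout suggests chromosomal integration at or near the URA3 locus, although the record does not say so explicitly.

The reporter unit is driven by the galactose-inducible, Gal4-regulated GAL1,10 upstream activating sequence. It encodes an S. cerevisiae ubiquitin moiety, followed by a short linker that the depositor calls "ek" and that is annotated as a lacI-derived fragment. Next comes a fluorescent protein open reading frame, closed by the ADH1 terminator. The annotation software labels the fluorophore as GFP, but the catalogue identifies it as the cyan variant, CFP. The "X = UbiM" designation indicates a ubiquitin fusion that exposes methionine after cleavage. Under the N-end rule this residue would be expected to be stabilising, which would make this the stable reference member of the series. A S. pombe his5 marker under Ashbya gossypii TEF promoter and terminator control allows histidine prototrophy selection in yeast. The plasmid belongs to a family of destabilized CFP constructs developed as transcriptional reporters in S. cerevisiae.
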