Addgene plasmid #20392: pNC862
Depositing lab: Beverly Errede. Depositing organization: University of North Carolina at Chapel Hill. Publication: A family of destabilized cyan fluorescent proteins as transcriptional reporters in S. cerevisiae. Hackett EA, Esch RK, Maleri S, Errede B. Yeast. 2006 Apr 15. 23(5):333-49. 10.1002/yea.1358 PubMed 16598699.
Backbone
  Vector backbone: pUC118
  Backbone size w/o insert (bp): 3162
  Vector type: Yeast Expression
Growth in bacteria
  Bacterial resistance: Ampicillin, 100 μg/mL
  Growth temperature: 37°C
  Growth strain: DH5alpha
  Copy number: High Copy
Gene/Insert
  Gene/Insert name: CFP-reporter
  Insert size (bp): 4487
  Mutation: X=UbiM (see schematic) linker: ek
  Cloning method: Restriction Enzyme; 5′ cloning site SacI (not destroyed); 3′ cloning site SalI (not destroyed)
  Sequencing primers: 5′ CTCTCCACTGAGAGAAAA (prim586)
Terms and licenses: Academic/Nonprofit Terms; Industry Terms: Not Available to Industry
Depositor comments: See attachments for details Cassette: CFP-reporter; UAS: GAL1,10; X: UbiM; Linker: ek
How to cite: pNC862 was a gift from Beverly Errede (Addgene plasmid # 20392 ; http://n2t.net/addgene:20392 ; RRID:Addgene_20392)
