>Addgene plasmid #20392 | pNC862 | addgene partial sequence | sequence record 26509 | 20392 with prim586 (CTCTCCACTGAGAGAAAA)
GAATTGGGACAACTCCAGTGAAAAGTTCTTCTCCTTTACTGGATCTCTGCATTAATGAATCGGCCAACGC
GCGGGGAGAGGCGGTTTGCGTATTGGGCGCCAGGGTGGTTTTTCTTTTCACCAGTGAGACGGGCAACAGC
CAAGCTCCGGATCCGTGCATACCACCTCTTAGCCTTAGCACAAGATGTAAGGTGGACTCCTTCTGAATGT
TGTAATCAGACAGCGTTCTACCGTCTTCTAGCTGCTTACCGGCAAAGATCAATCTTTGTTGATCTGGAGG
GATACCTTCCTTGTCTTGAATTTTCGACTTAACGTTGTCGATGGTATCGGAAGATTCAACTTCCAATGTT
ATGGTTTTACCGGTCAAAGTCTTGACGAAAATCTGCATAATCTATTAGTTAAAGTAAAGTGGGAGGGAGA
GTTCGAGAGTTCTTTTCGTATTGTAGTAGATAGAAGATATACTTATCCTTATCCGTACAGTTCTTGCTCT
TTCTGAAGTAGCACTTTCGGAAGAAGAAAGATAAGCAGGCGAATTGATCCGGTAATTTAGTGTGTGTATT
TGTGTTTGCGTGTCTATAGAAGTATAGTAATTTATGCTACAAAGGACCTAATGTATAAGGAAAGAATATT
TAGAGAAAAGAAGAAAACAAGAGTTTTATATACATACAGAGCACATGCATGCCATATGATCATGTGTCGT
CGCACACATATATATATGCCTGTATGTGTCAGCACTAAAGTTGCCTGGCCATCCACGCTATATACACGCC
TGGCAGATCCGGGGTTTTTTCTCCTTGACGTTAAAGTATAGAGGTATATTAACAATTTTTTGTTGATACT
TTTATTACATTTGAATAA
